>Addgene plasmid #114815 | AT2G42290 X012_pECIA14 | addgene full sequence | sequence record 270413 | Addgene NGS Result
GTAAAACGACGGCCAGTGAATTAATTCGTTGCAGGACAGGATGTGGTGCCCGATGTGACTAGCTCTTTGC
TGCAGGCCGTCCTATCCTCTGGTTCCGATAAGAGACCCAGAACTCCGGCCCCCCACCGCCCACCGCCACC
CCCATACATATGTGGTACGCAAGTAAGAGTGCCTGCGCATGCCCCATGTGCCCCACCAAGAGCTTTGCAT
CCCATACAAGTCCCCAAAGTGGAGAACCGAACCAATTCTTCGCGGGCAGAACAAAAGCTTCTGCACACGT
CTCCACTCGAATTTGGAGCCGGCCGGCGTGTGCAAAAGAGGTGAATCGAACGAAAGACCCGTGTGTAAAG
CCGCGTTTCCAAAATGTATAAAACCGAGAGCATCTGGCCAATGTGCATCAGTTGTGGTCAGCAGCAAAAT
CAAGTGAATCATCTCAGTGCAACTAAAGGGGGGATCCGATCTCAATATGAAGTTATGCATATTACTGGCC
GTCGTGGCCTTTGTTGGCCTCTCGCTCGGGTCTCTCAATTCCGACGGTTTATCTCTCCTAGCTCTCAAAT
CCGCCGTCGATAACGACCCGACCCGAGTAATGACCCACTGGTCTGAATCCGACCCGACTCCTTGCCATTG
GTCCGGAATCGTCTGCACAAACGGCCGAGTCACAACTCTTGTACTCTTCGGAAAAAGTCTCTCCGGTTAC
ATTCCATCAGAACTCGGTTTACTCAACTCGCTAAACCGGCTTGATCTAGCTCACAACAATTTCTCTAAAA
CCATACCGGTTCGTCTCTTCGAAGCAACCAAGCTCCGGTACATCGATCTCTCTCACAACTCACTCTCCGG
CCCAATACCGGCCCAAATCAAGTCCATGAAGTCACTCAACCACCTTGATTTCTCCTCCAATCATCTCAAC
GGTTCACTCCCTGAGTCACTCACTGAACTCGGAAGCCTCGTCGGAACCTTGAATTTCTCTTTCAACCAAT
TCACCGGCGAGATTCCACCGTCGTACGGTCGATTTCGAGTTCACGTCAGCTTAGATTTTAGTCACAACAA
TCTCACCGGAAAAGTACCTCAGGTGGGATCTCTGTTGAATCAAGGACCAAACGCATTCGCTGGAAACTCT
CATCTCTGTGGCTTCCCATTGCAAACGCCGTGTGAAAAAATCAAAACCCCAAATTTCGTCGCTGCAAAGC
CGGAAGGTACTCAAGAACTCCAGAAACCAAACCCTAGTGTAATCAGCAATGACGACGCAAAGGAGAAGAA
GCAGCAGATCACCGGTTCACTGGAGGTGCTGTTCCAGGGACCAAGCGGCAATCCCGGCGGCGATCTGGCC
CCCCAGATGCTGCGCGAGCTGCAGGAGACCAATGCCGCCCTGCAGGACGTGCGCGAGCTGCTGCGCCACC
GCGTGAAGGAGATCACCTTCCTGAAGAACACCGTGATGGAGTGCGACGCCTGCGGCATGCAGCCCTCTAG
AGGCTCCGGCTCCATCATCCCAGTTGAGGAGGAGAACCCGGACTTCTGGAACCGCGAGGCAGCCGAGGCC
CTGGGTGCCGCCAAGAAGCTGCAGCCTGCACAGACAGCCGCCAAGAACCTCATCATCTTCCTGGGCGATG
GGATGGGGGTGTCTACGGTGACAGCTGCCAGGATCCTAAAAGGGCAGAAGAAGGACAAACTGGGGCCTGA
GATACCCCTGGCCATGGACCGCTTCCCATATGTGGCTCTGTCCAAGACATACAATGTAGACAAACATGTG
CCAGACAGTGGAGCCACAGCCACGGCCTACCTGTGCGGGGTCAAGGGCAACTTCCAGACCATTGGCTTGA
GTGCAGCCGCCCGCTTTAACCAGTGCAACACGACACGCGGCAACGAGGTCATCTCCGTGATGAATCGGGC
CAAGAAAGCAGGGAAGTCAGTGGGAGTGGTAACCACCACACGAGTGCAGCACGCCTCGCCAGCCGGCACC
TACGCCCACACGGTGAACCGCAACTGGTACTCGGACGCCGACGTGCCTGCCTCGGCCCGCCAGGAGGGGT
GCCAGGACATCGCTACGCAGCTCATCTCCAACATGGACATTGACGTGATCCTAGGTGGAGGCCGAAAGTA
CATGTTTCGCATGGGAACCCCAGACCCTGAGTACCCAGATGACTACAGCCAAGGTGGGACCAGGCTGGAC
GGGAAGAATCTGGTGCAGGAATGGCTGGCGAAGCGCCAGGGTGCCCGGTATGTGTGGAACCGCACTGAGC
TCATGCAGGCTTCCCTGGACCCGTCTGTGACCCATCTCATGGGTCTCTTTGAGCCTGGAGACATGAAATA
CGAGATCCACCGAGACTCCACACTGGACCCCTCCCTGATGGAGATGACAGAGGCTGCCCTGCGCCTGCTG
AGCAGGAACCCCCGCGGCTTCTTCCTCTTCGTGGAGGGTGGTCGCATCGACCATGGTCATCATGAAAGCA
GGGCTTACCGGGCACTGACTGAGACGATCATGTTCGACGACGCCATTGAGAGGGCGGGCCAGCTCACCAG
CGAGGAGGACACGCTGAGCCTCGTCACTGCCGACCACTCCCACGTCTTCTCCTTCGGAGGCTACCCCCTG
CGAGGGAGCTCCATCTTCGGGCTGGCCCCTGGCAAGGCCCGGGACAGGAAGGCCTACACGGTCCTCCTAT
ACGGAAACGGTCCAGGCTATGTGCTCAAGGACGGCGCCCGGCCGGATGTTACCGAGAGCGAGAGCGGGAG
CCCCGAGTATCGGCAGCAGTCAGCAGTGCCCCTGGACGAAGAGACCCACGCAGGCGAGGACGTGGCGGTG
TTCGCGCGCGGCCCGCAGGCGCACCTGGTTCACGGCGTGCAGGAGCAGACCTTCATAGCGCACGTCATGG
CCTTCGCCGCCTGCCTGGAGCCCTACACCGCCTGCGACCTGGCGCCCCCCGCCGGCACCACCGACGCCGC
GCACCCGGGTTCTAGAGGAAGCACCTCCGGCGATAACGATTACAAGGATGATGATGATAAGGCCAGCGGC
ACCGGTCATCATCACCATCACCATTGAGTTTAAACCCGCTGATCAGCCTCGACTGTGCCTTCTAAGGCCT
GAGCTCGCTGATCAGCCTCGATCGAGGATCCAGACATGATAAGATACATTGATGAGTTTGGACAAACCAC
AACTAGAATGCAGTGAAAAAAATGCTTTATTTGTGAAATTTGTGATGCTATTGCTTTATTTGTAACCATT
ATAAGCTGCAATAAACAAGTTAACAACAACAATTGCATTCATTTTATGTTTCAGGTTCAGGGGGAGGTGT
GGGAGGTTTTTTAAAGCAAGTAAAACCTCTACAAATGTGGTATGGCTGATTATGATCAGTCGACCTGCAG
GCATGCAAGCTTGGCGTAATCATGGTCATAGCTGTTTCCTGTGTGAAATTGTTATCCGCTCACAATTCCA
CACAACATACGAGCCGGAAGCATAAAGTGTAAAGCCTGGGGTGCCTAATGAGTGAGCTAACTCACATTAA
TTGCGTTGCGCTCACTGCCCGCTTTCCAGTCGGGAAACCTGTCGTGCCAGCTGCATTAATGAATCGGCCA
ACGCGCGGGGAGAGGCGGTTTGCGTATTGGGCGCTCTTCCGCTTCCTCGCTCACTGACTCGCTGCGCTCG
GTCGTTCGGCTGCGGCGAGCGGTATCAGCTCACTCAAAGGCGGTAATACGGTTATCCACAGAATCAGGGG
ATAACGCAGGAAAGAACATGTGAGCAAAAGGCCAGCAAAAGGCCAGGAACCGTAAAAAGGCCGCGTTGCT
GGCGTTTTTCCATAGGCTCCGCCCCCCTGACGAGCATCACAAAAATCGACGCTCAAGTCAGAGGTGGCGA
AACCCGACAGGACTATAAAGATACCAGGCGTTTCCCCCTGGAAGCTCCCTCGTGCGCTCTCCTGTTCCGA
CCCTGCCGCTTACCGGATACCTGTCCGCCTTTCTCCCTTCGGGAAGCGTGGCGCTTTCTCATAGCTCACG
CTGTAGGTATCTCAGTTCGGTGTAGGTCGTTCGCTCCAAGCTGGGCTGTGTGCACGAACCCCCCGTTCAG
CCCGACCGCTGCGCCTTATCCGGTAACTATCGTCTTGAGTCCAACCCGGTAAGACACGACTTATCGCCAC
TGGCAGCAGCCACTGGTAACAGGATTAGCAGAGCGAGGTATGTAGGCGGTGCTACAGAGTTCTTGAAGTG
GTGGCCTAACTACGGCTACACTAGAAGAACAGTATTTGGTATCTGCGCTCTGCTGAAGCCAGTTACCTTC
GGAAAAAGAGTTGGTAGCTCTTGATCCGGCAAACAAACCACCGCTGGTAGCGGTGGTTTTTTTGTTTGCA
AGCAGCAGATTACGCGCAGAAAAAAAGGATCTCAAGAAGATCCTTTGATCTTTTCTACGGGGTCTGACGC
TCAGTGGAACGAAAACTCACGTTAAGGGATTTTGGTCATGAGATTATCAAAAAGGATCTTCACCTAGATC
CTTTTAAATTAAAAATGAAGTTTTAAATCAATCTAAAGTATATATGAGTAAACTTGGTCTGACAGTTACC
AATGCTTAATCAGTGAGGCACCTATCTCAGCGATCTGTCTATTTCGTTCATCCATAGTTGCCTGACTCCC
CGTCGTGTAGATAACTACGATACGGGAGGGCTTACCATCTGGCCCCAGTGCTGCAATGATACCGCGAGAC
CCACGCTCACCGGCTCCAGATTTATCAGCAATAAACCAGCCAGCCGGAAGGGCCGAGCGCAGAAGTGGTC
CTGCAACTTTATCCGCCTCCATCCAGTCTATTAATTGTTGCCGGGAAGCTAGAGTAAGTAGTTCGCCAGT
TAATAGTTTGCGCAACGTTGTTGCCATTGCTACAGGCATCGTGGTGTCACGCTCGTCGTTTGGTATGGCT
TCATTCAGCTCCGGTTCCCAACGATCAAGGCGAGTTACATGATCCCCCATGTTGTGCAAAAAAGCGGTTA
GCTCCTTCGGTCCTCCGATCGTTGTCAGAAGTAAGTTGGCCGCAGTGTTATCACTCATGGTTATGGCAGC
ACTGCATAATTCTCTTACTGTCATGCCATCCGTAAGATGCTTTTCTGTGACTGGTGAGTACTCAACCAAG
TCATTCTGAGAATAGTGTATGCGGCGACCGAGTTGCTCTTGCCCGGCGTCAATACGGGATAATACCGCGC
CACATAGCAGAACTTTAAAAGTGCTCATCATTGGAAAACGTTCTTCGGGGCGAAAACTCTCAAGGATCTT
ACCGCTGTTGAGATCCAGTTCGATGTAACCCACTCGTGCACCCAACTGATCTTCAGCATCTTTTACTTTC
ACCAGCGTTTCTGGGTGAGCAAAAACAGGAAGGCAAAATGCCGCAAAAAAGGGAATAAGGGCGACACGGA
AATGTTGAATACTCATACTCTTCCTTTTTCAATATTATTGAAGCATTTATCAGGGTTATTGTCTCATGAG
CGGATACATATTTGAATGTATTTAGAAAAATAAACAAATAGGGGTTCCGCGCACATTTCCCCGAAAAGTG
CCACCTGACGTCTAAGAAACCATTATTATCATGACATTAACCTATAAAAATAGGCGTATCACGAGGCCCT
TTCGTCTCGCGCGTTTCGGTGATGACGGTGAAAACCTCTGACACATGCAGCTCCCGGAGACGGTCACAGC
TTGTCTGTAAGCGGATGCCGGGAGCAGACAAGCCCGTCAGGGCGCGTCAGCGGGTGTTGGCGGGTGTCGG
GGCTGGCTTAACTATGCGGCATCAGAGCAGATTGTACTGAGAGTGCACCATATGCGGTGTGAAATACCGC
ACAGATGCGTAAGGAGAAAATACCGCATCAGGCGCCATTCGCCATTCAGGCTGCGCAACTGTTGGGAAGG
GCGATCGGTGCGGGCCTCTTCGCTATTACGCCAGCTGGCGAAAGGGGGATGTGCTGCAAGGCGATTAAGT
TGGGTAACGCCAGGGTTTTCCCAGTCACGACGTT
Features (pLannotate 1.2.2; 18 found; start..end, strand, type, name):
     23..449     +  promoter       MT promoter: Drosophila metallothionein promoter
    467..520     +  sig_peptide    BiP signal sequence: Drosophila BiP signal sequence
   1316..1495    +  CDS            Comp (fragment): COMP_RAT - Experimental evidence at protein level: Swiss-Prot protein existence level 1. May play a role in the structural integrity of cartilage via its interaction with other extracellular matrix proteins such as the collagens and fibronectin. Can mediate the interaction of chondrocytes with the cartilage extracellular matrix through interaction with cell surface integrin receptors. Could play a role in the pathogenesis of osteoarthritis. Potent suppressor of apoptosis in both primary chondrocytes and transformed cells. Suppresses apoptosis by blocking the activation of caspase-3 and by indu
   1483..2935    +  CDS            SEAP (fragment): secreted alkaline phosphatase from human placenta The natural enzyme has a C-terminal transmembrane sequence that is replaced by a GPI anchor.
   2972..3001    +  CDS            2xFLAG (fragment): two tandem FLAG® epitope tags
   3107..3241    -  polyA_signal   SV40 poly(A) signal: SV40 polyadenylation signal
   3264..3348    -  CDS            large T antigen (fragment): large T antigen from SV40 (simian virus 40)
   3348..3372    +  misc_feature   MCS (fragment): pUC18/19 multiple cloning site
   3409..3425    -  protein_bind   lac operator: The lac repressor binds to the lac operator to inhibit transcription in E. coli. This inhibition can be relieved by adding lactose or isopropyl-β-D-thiogalactopyranoside (IPTG). lac repressor encoded by lacI
   3433..3463    -  promoter       lac promoter: promoter for the E. coli lac operon
   3478..3499    -  protein_bind   CAP binding site: CAP binding activates transcription in the presence of cAMP. E. coli catabolite activator protein
   3512..3604    -  CDS            lacI (fragment): lac repressor; lacI; The lac repressor binds to the lac operator to inhibit transcription in E. coli. This inhibition can be relieved by adding lactose or isopropyl-β-D-thiogalactopyranoside (IPTG).
   3787..4375    -  rep_origin     ori: high-copy-number ColE1/pMB1/pBR322/pUC origin of replication
   4546..5406    -  CDS            AmpR: β-lactamase; bla; confers resistance to ampicillin, carbenicillin, and related antibiotics
   5407..5511    -  promoter       AmpR promoter: bla
   5606..5641    +  CDS            rop (fragment): Rop protein, which maintains plasmids at low copy number; rop
   5743..5842    +  misc_feature   bom (fragment): basis of mobility region from pBR322
   5848..21      -  CDS            lacZα (fragment) (across the origin): LacZα fragment of β-galactosidase; lacZ fragment
