[The description below was written by a language model from this plasmid's Addgene catalogue record and pLannotate feature annotations shown in this document.]
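Description:
AT2G42290 X012_pECIA14 is an insect-cell expression plasmid built on the pECIA14 backbone, designed for secreted protein production in Drosophila cell culture. In bacteria it is propagated as a high-copy plasmid through a ColE1/pUC-type origin and selected with ampicillin via the β-lactamase gene. The remaining bacterial annotations (fragments of lacZα, lacI, rop and bom, plus the lac promoter and operator) appear to be backbone remnants rather than functional parts of the design.

The expression cassette is driven by the copper-inducible Drosophila metallothionein promoter, so expression is switched on by adding copper sulfate. A Drosophila BiP signal sequence follows the promoter and directs the product into the secretory pathway. The insert, placed by ligation-independent cloning in the unannotated stretch between the signal peptide and the tags, encodes the extracellular domain of the Arabidopsis thaliana leucine-rich repeat receptor kinase AT2G42290. It is fused at its C-terminus to the pentamerising coiled-coil helix of rat COMP, human placental alkaline phosphatase, a FLAG epitope and, according to the depositor, a hexahistidine tag that the feature table does not separately annotate. An SV40 polyadenylation signal lies downstream of the cassette, though it is annotated on the opposite strand.

This is the prey construct of a matched pair and is intended for use with the corresponding pECIA2 bait vector. Pentamerisation by COMP raises the avidity of the secreted ectodomain, helping weak extracellular interactions to be detected. The alkaline phosphatase moiety provides an enzymatic readout of prey binding. The plasmid belongs to a collection used to map the extracellular interaction network of Arabidopsis LRR receptor kinases.
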