Addgene plasmid #114815: AT2G42290 X012_pECIA14
Purpose: Prey vector AT2G42290 X012_pECIA14 should be used with bait vector AT2G42290 X012_pECIA2.
Depositing lab: Youssef Belkhadir. Depositing organization: Gregor Mendel Institute of Molecular Plant Biology. Publication: An extracellular network of Arabidopsis leucine-rich repeat receptor kinases. Smakowska-Luzan E, Mott GA, Parys K, Stegmann M, Howton TC, Layeghifard M, Neuhold J, Lehner A, Kong J, Grunwald K, Weinberger N, Satbhai SB, Mayer D, Busch W, Madalinski M, Stolt-Bergner P, Provart NJ, Mukhtar MS, Zipfel C, Desveaux D, Guttman DS, Belkhadir Y. Nature. 2018 Jan 18;553(7688):342-346. doi: 10.1038/nature25184. Epub 2018 Jan 10. PubMed 29320478.
Backbone
  Vector backbone: pECIA14
  Backbone manufacturer: Chris Garcia (Addgene plasmid # 47051)
  Vector type: Insect Expression
Growth in bacteria
  Bacterial resistance: Ampicillin, 100 μg/mL
  Growth temperature: 37°C
  Growth strain: DH5alpha
  Copy number: High Copy
Gene/Insert
  Gene/Insert name: AT2G42290
  Species: A. thaliana (mustard weed)
  Entrez Gene: AT2G42290 (a.k.a. AT2G42290, MHK10.1, MHK10_1)
  Promoter: Metallothionein (Copper-Inducible)
  Cloning method: Ligation Independent Cloning
Terms and licenses: Academic/Nonprofit Terms; Industry Terms: Not Available to Industry
Depositor comments: Plasmid for secreted expression in Drosophila cell culture by induction via CuSO4. Insert is an extracellular domain of indicated LRR-RK, C-terminally tagged with Pentameric rat COMP helix, Alkaline Phosphatase (human, placental), Flag, and hexahistidine tags. Insert Protein Sequence: SLNSDGLSLLALKSAVDNDPTRVMTHWSESDPTPCHWSGIVCTNGRVTTLVLFGKSLSGYIPSELGLLNSLNRLDLAHNNFSKTIPVRLFEATKLRYIDLSHNSLSGPIPAQIKSMKSLNHLDFSSNHLNGSLPESLTELGSLVGTLNFSFNQFTGEIPPSYGRFRVHVSLDFSHNNLTGKVPQVGSLLNQGPNAFAGNSHLCGFPLQTPCEKIKTPNFVAAKPEGTQELQKPNPSVISNDDAKEKKQQITGS
How to cite: AT2G42290 X012_pECIA14 was a gift from Youssef Belkhadir (Addgene plasmid # 114815 ; http://n2t.net/addgene:114815 ; RRID:Addgene_114815)
